>Addgene plasmid #12036 | pAG178 RGS7 3'UTR mut | depositor full sequence | sequence record 7194 | Author sequence
AGATCTGCGCAGCACCATGGCCTGAAATAACCTCTGAAAGAGGAACTTGGTTAGGTACCTTCTGAGGCGG
AAAGAACCAGCTGTGGAATGTGTGTCAGTTAGGGTGTGGAAAGTCCCCAGGCTCCCCAGCAGGCAGAAGT
ATGCAAAGCATGCATCTCAATTAGTCAGCAACCAGGTGTGGAAAGTCCCCAGGCTCCCCAGCAGGCAGAA
GTATGCAAAGCATGCATCTCAATTAGTCAGCAACCATAGTCCCGCCCCTAACTCCGCCCATCCCGCCCCT
AACTCCGCCCAGTTCCGCCCATTCTCCGCCCCATGGCTGACTAATTTTTTTTATTTATGCAGAGGCCGAG
GCCGCCTCGGCCTCTGAGCTATTCCAGAAGTAGTGAGGAGGCTTTTTTGGAGGCCTAGGCTTTTGCAAAA
AGCTTGATTCTTCTGACACAACAGTCTCGAACTTAAGCTGCAGAAGTTGGTCGTGAGGCACTGGGCAGGT
AAGTATCAAGGTTACAAGACAGGTTTAAGGAGACCAATAGAAACTGGGCTTGTCGAGACAGAGAAGACTC
TTGCGTTTCTGATAGGCACCTATTGGTCTTACTGACATCCACTTTGCCTTTCTCTCCACAGGTGTCCACT
CCCAGTTCAATTACAGCTCTTAAGGCTAGAGTACTTAATACGACTCACTATAGGCTAGCCACCATGACTT
CGAAAGTTTATGATCCAGAACAAAGGAAACGGATGATAACTGGTCCGCAGTGGTGGGCCAGATGTAAACA
AATGAATGTTCTTGATTCATTTATTAATTATTATGATTCAGAAAAACATGCAGAAAATGCTGTTATTTTT
TTACATGGTAACGCGGCCTCTTCTTATTTATGGCGACATGTTGTGCCACATATTGAGCCAGTAGCGCGGT
GTATTATACCAGACCTTATTGGTATGGGCAAATCAGGCAAATCTGGTAATGGTTCTTATAGGTTACTTGA
TCATTACAAATATCTTACTGCATGGTTTGAACTTCTTAATTTACCAAAGAAGATCATTTTTGTCGGCCAT
GATTGGGGTGCTTGTTTGGCATTTCATTATAGCTATGAGCATCAAGATAAGATCAAAGCAATAGTTCACG
CTGAAAGTGTAGTAGATGTGATTGAATCATGGGATGAATGGCCTGATATTGAAGAAGATATTGCGTTGAT
CAAATCTGAAGAAGGAGAAAAAATGGTTTTGGAGAATAACTTCTTCGTGGAAACCATGTTGCCATCAAAA
ATCATGAGAAAGTTAGAACCAGAAGAATTTGCAGCATATCTTGAACCATTCAAAGAGAAAGGTGAAGTTC
GTCGTCCAACATTATCATGGCCTCGTGAAATCCCGTTAGTAAAAGGTGGTAAACCTGACGTTGTACAAAT
TGTTAGGAATTATAATGCTTATCTACGTGCAAGTGATGATTTACCAAAAATGTTTATTGAATCGGACCCA
GGATTCTTTTCCAATGCTATTGTTGAAGGTGCCAAGAAGTTTCCTAATACTGAATTTGTCAAAGTAAAAG
GTCTTCATTTTTCGCAAGAAGATGCACCTGATGAAATGGGAAAATATATCAAATCGTTCGTTGAGCGAGT
TCTCAAAAATGAACAATAATTCTAGGAGCTCGTTGTGACCTGGAGCAGAGGACATTAGAACAAGATGTTG
CATGAGCAAAGGACCTAAATTGTTATTTTTGTGTGTACTGACCATCTCCAATGGACTCTTCCGTCTCAAT
GCCTCCTGACCAAACTGTTGTCTGCTTTCTTTCTCCTTCTACTATGCTGGATCTGTGTCTCTTCCTTACT
AGTGTTCTAGAGCGGCCGCTTCGAGCAGACATGATAAGATACATTGATGAGTTTGGACAAACCACAACTA
GAATGCAGTGAAAAAAATGCTTTATTTGTGAAATTTGTGATGCTATTGCTTTATTTGTAACCATTATAAG
CTGCAATAAACAAGTTAACAACAACAATTGCATTCATTTTATGTTTCAGGTTCAGGGGGAGGTGTGGGAG
GTTTTTTAAAGCAAGTAAAACCTCTACAAATGTGGTAAAATCGATAAGGATCCAGGTGGCACTTTTCGGG
GAAATGTGCGCGGAACCCCTATTTGTTTATTTTTCTAAATACATTCAAATATGTATCCGCTCATGAGACA
ATAACCCTGATAAATGCTTCAATAATATTGAAAAAGGAAGAGTATGAGTATTCAACATTTCCGTGTCGCC
CTTATTCCCTTTTTTGCGGCATTTTGCCTTCCTGTTTTTGCTCACCCAGAAACGCTGGTGAAAGTAAAAG
ATGCTGAAGATCAGTTGGGTGCACGAGTGGGTTACATCGAACTGGATCTCAACAGCGGTAAGATCCTTGA
GAGTTTTCGCCCCGAAGAACGTTTTCCAATGATGAGCACTTTTAAAGTTCTGCTATGTGGCGCGGTATTA
TCCCGTATTGACGCCGGGCAAGAGCAACTCGGTCGCCGCATACACTATTCTCAGAATGACTTGGTTGAGT
ACTCACCAGTCACAGAAAAGCATCTTACGGATGGCATGACAGTAAGAGAATTATGCAGTGCTGCCATAAC
CATGAGTGATAACACTGCGGCCAACTTACTTCTGACAACGATCGGAGGACCGAAGGAGCTAACCGCTTTT
TTGCACAACATGGGGGATCATGTAACTCGCCTTGATCGTTGGGAACCGGAGCTGAATGAAGCCATACCAA
ACGACGAGCGTGACACCACGATGCCTGTAGCAATGGCAACAACGTTGCGCAAACTATTAACTGGCGAACT
ACTTACTCTAGCTTCCCGGCAACAATTAATAGACTGGATGGAGGCGGATAAAGTTGCAGGACCACTTCTG
CGCTCGGCCCTTCCGGCTGGCTGGTTTATTGCTGATAAATCTGGAGCCGGTGAGCGTGGGTCTCGCGGTA
TCATTGCAGCACTGGGGCCAGATGGTAAGCCCTCCCGTATCGTAGTTATCTACACGACGGGGAGTCAGGC
AACTATGGATGAACGAAATAGACAGATCGCTGAGATAGGTGCCTCACTGATTAAGCATTGGTAACTGTCA
GACCAAGTTTACTCATATATACTTTAGATTGATTTAAAACTTCATTTTTAATTTAAAAGGATCTAGGTGA
AGATCCTTTTTGATAATCTCATGACCAAAATCCCTTAACGTGAGTTTTCGTTCCACTGAGCGTCAGACCC
CGTAGAAAAGATCAAAGGATCTTCTTGAGATCCTTTTTTTCTGCGCGTAATCTGCTGCTTGCAAACAAAA
AAACCACCGCTACCAGCGGTGGTTTGTTTGCCGGATCAAGAGCTACCAACTCTTTTTCCGAAGGTAACTG
GCTTCAGCAGAGCGCAGATACCAAATACTGTTCTTCTAGTGTAGCCGTAGTTAGGCCACCACTTCAAGAA
CTCTGTAGCACCGCCTACATACCTCGCTCTGCTAATCCTGTTACCAGTGGCTGCTGCCAGTGGCGATAAG
TCGTGTCTTACCGGGTTGGACTCAAGACGATAGTTACCGGATAAGGCGCAGCGGTCGGGCTGAACGGGGG
GTTCGTGCACACAGCCCAGCTTGGAGCGAACGACCTACACCGAACTGAGATACCTACAGCGTGAGCTATG
AGAAAGCGCCACGCTTCCCGAAGGGAGAAAGGCGGACAGGTATCCGGTAAGCGGCAGGGTCGGAACAGGA
GAGCGCACGAGGGAGCTTCCAGGGGGAAACGCCTGGTATCTTTATAGTCCTGTCGGGTTTCGCCACCTCT
GACTTGAGCGTCGATTTTTGTGATGCTCGTCAGGGGGGCGGAGCCTATGGAAAAACGCCAGCAACGCGGC
CTTTTTACGGTTCCTGGCCTTTTGCTGGCCTTTTGCTCACATGGCTCGAC
Features (pLannotate 1.2.2; 9 found; start..end, strand, type, name):
     62..419     +  promoter       SV40 promoter: SV40 enhancer and early promoter
    489..621     +  intron         chimeric intron: chimera between introns from human β-globin and immunoglobulin heavy chain genes
    666..684     +  promoter       T7 promoter: promoter for bacteriophage T7 RNA polymerase
    694..1629    +  CDS            Rluc: luciferase from the anthozoan coelenterate Renilla reniformis (sea pansy)
   1855..1976    -  polyA_signal   SV40 poly(A) signal: SV40 polyadenylation signal
   1999..2067    -  CDS            large T antigen (fragment): large T antigen from SV40 (simian virus 40)
   2109..2213    +  promoter       AmpR promoter: bla
   2214..3074    +  CDS            AmpR: β-lactamase; bla; confers resistance to ampicillin, carbenicillin, and related antibiotics
   3245..3833    +  rep_origin     ori: high-copy-number ColE1/pMB1/pBR322/pUC origin of replication
