[The description below was written by a language model from this plasmid's Addgene catalogue record and pLannotate feature annotations shown in this document.]
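Description:
pAG178 RGS7 3'UTR mut is a mammalian Renilla luciferase reporter plasmid built on pIS2, a derivative of the commercial pRL-SV40 vector. It is used to test microRNA-mediated regulation of a human RGS7 3' untranslated region fragment. It is propagated in E. coli as a high-copy plasmid through a ColE1/pUC-type origin and selected with ampicillin via the β-lactamase gene and its native promoter. The full depositor sequence is about 3.9 kb, consistent with a roughly 3.7 kb backbone plus a 175 bp insert.

The expression unit is driven by the SV40 enhancer and early promoter. This is followed by a chimeric β-globin/immunoglobulin intron that promotes efficient mRNA processing, and by a T7 promoter that allows in vitro transcription. Next comes the Renilla reniformis luciferase coding sequence. The RGS7 3'UTR segment was cloned between SacI and SpeI sites. Although it is not annotated in the feature table, it presumably lies in the unannotated gap between the luciferase stop codon and the SV40 polyadenylation signal, so that it forms part of the reporter transcript's 3'UTR. A short annotated large T antigen fragment is simply residual SV40 sequence adjacent to the poly(A) region.

In this version, two microRNA seed-match sites in the UTR have been mutated, though the record does not say which microRNA they correspond to. The construct therefore serves as the negative-control partner to a wild-type UTR reporter. Comparing luciferase output from the two after transfection shows whether repression depends on the intact seed matches. The associated work examined the broad impact of mammalian microRNAs on mRNA repression and evolution.
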