Addgene plasmid #12036: pAG178 RGS7 3'UTR mut
Depositing lab: David Bartel. Depositing organization: Whitehead Institute for Biomedical Research. Publication: The widespread impact of mammalian MicroRNAs on mRNA repression and evolution. Farh KK, Grimson A, Jan C, Lewis BP, Johnston WK, Lim LP, Burge CB, Bartel DP. Science. 2005 Dec 16. 310(5755):1817-21. 10.1126/science.1121158 PubMed 16308420.
Backbone
  Vector backbone: pIS2
  Backbone manufacturer: pIS2 derived from pRL-SV40 (Promega)
  Backbone size w/o insert (bp): 3700
  Vector type: Mammalian Expression, Luciferase
Growth in bacteria
  Bacterial resistance: Ampicillin, 100 μg/mL
  Growth temperature: 37°C
  Growth strain: DH5alpha
  Copy number: High Copy
Gene/Insert
  Gene/Insert name: N11 3'UTR mut (alt name: RGS7)
  Species: H. sapiens (human)
  Insert size (bp): 175
  Mutation: Mutations in microRNA recognition sites (seed matches): 1718-1723 and 1756-1761.
  GenBank ID: NM_002924
  Entrez Gene: RGS7
  Cloning method: Restriction Enzyme; 5′ cloning site SacI (not destroyed); 3′ cloning site SpeI (not destroyed)
  Sequencing primers: 5′ EBV rev primer (GTGGTTTGTCCAAACTCATC)
Terms and licenses: Academic/Nonprofit Terms; Industry Terms: Not Available to Industry
Depositor comments: RGS7 3'UTR mutant in renilla luciferase reporter plasmid.
How to cite: pAG178 RGS7 3'UTR mut was a gift from David Bartel (Addgene plasmid # 12036 ; http://n2t.net/addgene:12036 ; RRID:Addgene_12036)
