>Addgene plasmid #12036 | pAG178 RGS7 3'UTR mut | addgene partial sequence | sequence record 18629 | EBV-rev 5'-GTGGTTTGTCCAAACTCATC-3'
TTCGGNTGCTCGAGCGGCCGCTCTAGAACAACTAGTAAGGAAGAGACACAGATCCAGCATAGTAGAAGGA
GAAAGAAAGCAGACAACAGTTTGGTCAGGAGGCATTGAGACGGAAGAGTCCATTGGAGATGGTCAGTACA
CACAAAAATAACAATTTAGGTCCTTTGCTCATGCAACATCTTGTTCTAATGTCCTCTGCTCCAGGTCACA
ACGAGCTCCTAGAATTATTGTTCATTTTTGAGAACTCGCTCAACGAACGATTTGATATATTTTCCCATTT
CATCAGGTGCATCTTCTTGCGAAAAATGAAGACCTTTTACTTTGACAAATTCAGTATTAGGAAACTTCTT
GGCACCTTCAACAATAGCATTGGAAAAGAATCCTGGGTCCGATTCAATAAACATTTTTGGTAAATCATCA
CTTGCACGTAGATAAGCATTATAATTCCTAACAATTTGTACAACGTCAGGTTTACCACCTTTTACTAACG
GGATTTCACGAGGCCATGATAATGTTGGACGACGAACTTCACCTTTCTCTTTGAATGGTTCAAGATATGC
TGCAAATTCTTCTGGTTCTAACTTTCTCATGATTTTTGATGGCAACATGGTTTCCACGAAGAAGTTATTC
TCCAAAACCATTTTTCNNGANNNNNNNNATTGACACNNAATTTTGTCTTCTTCAAATANGGGCCCTTTCA
TCCCATGATTCATCNCNNCATCTACTACACTTTCAGCGTGAACTATGGCTTNGANCTTATCTGGNGCNCN
AGCTTTATGAAGGCCGACAANCCCCCCCCATNCNGGCNNAAAAAATGATCTTCTTGGTAAATAANAA
